Addgene plasmid #170721: pDONR207-MUM2sp-RglB
Purpose: Gateway (Invitrogen) entry clone (pDONR207) containing the MUM2 (At5g63800) signal peptide (84bp) fused in-frame to the coding sequence of the RG-I degrading enzyme RglB (AN6395.2)
Depositing lab: George Haughn. Depositing organization: University of British Columbia. Publication: Pectin Modification in Seed Coat Mucilage by In Vivo Expression of Rhamnogalacturonan-I- and Homogalacturonan-Degrading Enzymes. McGee R, Dean GH, Wu D, Zhang Y, Mansfield SD, Haughn GW. Plant Cell Physiol. 2021 Jun 1. pii: 6290394. doi: 10.1093/pcp/pcab077. PubMed 34059917.
Backbone
  Vector backbone: pDONR207
  Backbone manufacturer: Invitrogen
  Backbone size w/o insert (bp): 5585
  Total vector size (bp): 5400
  Vector type: Gateway Donor vector / entry clone
Growth in bacteria
  Bacterial resistance: Gentamicin, 10 μg/mL
  Growth temperature: 37°C
  Growth strain: DH5alpha
  Growth instructions: For selection use 7 ug/ml Gentamicin
  Copy number: Unknown
Gene/Insert
  Gene/Insert name: Rhamnogalacturonan lyase B (alt names: RglB; AN6395.2; Q5AZ85 (Uniprot))
  Species: Aspergillus nidulans
  Insert size (bp): 1925
  GenBank ID: DQ490501
  Cloning method: Restriction Enzyme; 5′ cloning site SpeI (not destroyed); 3′ cloning site AatII (not destroyed)
  Sequencing primers: 5′ TAACGCTAGCATGGATCTC; 3′ GTAACATCAGAGATTTTGAGACA
Terms and licenses: Academic/Nonprofit Terms; Industry Terms
Depositor comments: For use with Three-way Multi-site Gateway Cloning (Invitrogen).
How to cite: pDONR207-MUM2sp-RglB was a gift from George Haughn (Addgene plasmid # 170721 ; http://n2t.net/addgene:170721 ; RRID:Addgene_170721)
