[The description below was written by a language model from this plasmid's Addgene catalogue record and pLannotate feature annotations shown in this document.]
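Description:
pDONR207-MUM2sp-RglB is a Gateway entry clone built in the Invitrogen pDONR207 backbone and maintained in E. coli. It replicates from a high-copy ColE1/pUC-type origin and is selected with gentamicin through the aacC1 gentamicin acetyltransferase gene, which is driven by a class 1 integron Pc promoter. The annotation also picks up two kanamycin-resistance fragments and a short RSF origin fragment. These are partial matches only, and gentamicin is the sole recorded selection. rrnB T1 and T2 terminators sit upstream of the cloning region and insulate the insert from read-through transcription from the backbone.

The payload lies between attL1 and attL2, the sites recombined by LR Clonase to move an insert into a destination vector. It consists of the 84 bp signal peptide of Arabidopsis MUM2 (At5g63800) fused in frame to the coding sequence of rhamnogalacturonan lyase B (RglB, AN6395.2) from Aspergillus nidulans, a pectinolytic enzyme that cleaves the rhamnogalacturonan-I backbone of pectin. The feature table annotates the rglB coding sequence but not the signal peptide as a separate feature. The fusion was placed in the vector by restriction cloning using SpeI and AatII sites, both retained.

As an entry clone it carries no promoter for the insert, so expression depends on the elements supplied after recombination. The depositor notes that it is intended for three-way MultiSite Gateway assembly. The plant signal peptide is presumably meant to route the fungal enzyme into the secretory pathway. According to the associated publication title, the construct served work on modifying pectin in seed coat mucilage through in vivo expression of pectin-degrading enzymes.
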