Features (pLannotate 1.2.2; 12 found; start..end, strand, type, name):
      1..46      +  rep_origin     RSF ori (fragment): Plasmids containing the RSF 1030 origin of replication can be propagated in E. coli cells that contain additional plasmids with compatible origins.
     73..100     -  terminator     rrnB T2 terminator: transcription terminator T2 from the E. coli rrnB gene
    232..275     +  terminator     rrnB T1 terminator: Escherichia coli rrnB; transcription terminator T1 from the E. coli rrnB gene
    331..430     +  protein_bind   attL1: mutant version of attL; recombination site for the Gateway® LR reaction LR Clonase™
    479..2446    +  CDS            rglB: RGLB_EMENI - Experimental evidence at transcript level: Swiss-Prot protein existence level 2. Pectinolytic enzymes consist of four classes of enzymes: pectin lyase, polygalacturonase, pectin methylesterase and rhamnogalacturonase. Degrades the rhamnogalacturonan I (RG-I) backbone of pectin. Active against linseed rhamnogalacturonan. From Emericella nidulans (strain FGSC A4 / ATCC 38163 / CBS 112.46 / NRRL 194 / M139) (Aspergillus nidulans).
   2460..2559    -  protein_bind   attL2: mutant version of attL; recombination site for the Gateway® LR reaction LR Clonase™
   2682..3308    +  CDS            KanR (fragment): aminoglycoside phosphotransferase; aph(3')-Ia; confers resistance to kanamycin in bacteria or G418 (Geneticin®) in eukaryotes
   3342..3875    -  CDS            GmR: gentamycin acetyltransferase; aacC1; confers resistance to gentamycin
   4064..4092    -  promoter       Pc promoter: intI1 (promoter lies within the coding sequence); class 1 integron promoter
   4070..4417    -  CDS            YPR2_ECOLX (fragment): Protein predicted: Swiss-Prot protein existence level 4. From Escherichia coli.
   4422..4606    +  CDS            KanR (fragment): aminoglycoside phosphotransferase; aph(3')-Ia; confers resistance to kanamycin in bacteria or G418 (Geneticin®) in eukaryotes
   4749..5337    +  rep_origin     ori: high-copy-number ColE1/pMB1/pBR322/pUC origin of replication
>Addgene plasmid #170721 | pDONR207-MUM2sp-RglB | addgene full sequence | sequence record 345736 | Addgene NGS Result
CTTTCCTGCGTTATCCCCTGATTCTGTGGATAACCGTATTACCGCTAGCCAGGAAGAGTTTGTAGAAACG
CAAAAAGGCCATCCGTCAGGATGGCCTTCTGCTTAGTTTGATGCCTGGCAGTTTATGGCGGGCGTCCTGC
CCGCCACCCTCCGGGCCGTTGCTTCACAACGTTCAAATCCGCTCCCGGCGGATTTGTCCTACTCAGGAGA
GCGTTCACCGACAAACAACAGATAAAACGAAAGGCCCAGTCTTCCGACTGAGCCTTTCGTTTTATTTGAT
GCCTGGCAGTTCCCTACTCTCGCGTTAACGCTAGCATGGATCTCGGGCCCCAAATAATGATTTTATTTTG
ACTGATAGTGACCTGTTCGTTGCAACAAATTGATGAGCAATGCTTTTTTATAATGCCAACTTTGTACAAA
AAAGCAGGCTATGGAGATGGGTCGTCTGGTCTTCGGGTTGTGTTTGATTCTTATTGTGGGTACGTTTCTT
GAATTCTCCGGCGGTGCTACGGCGGCACTAGTGGCCCTAACTGCAACAGAGAATGACACCTCCATTGTCC
TTGAGAACGACCGGCTCAGAGCCACCTTCGACAAAGGCAGGGGGAGTATCATCGACCTCTACCTTGACGG
TCAAGATTTCCTAGGTCCGCAGTCTGGATCGACCGGGATCGGCCCCTATCTCGACTGCTACTGCACCCCC
TCCGGTTTCTACACCGCTGGTTCAACAAATCCTGTAACAGAGCTGGTGCAAGGCACAGACTCGACCGGCA
CAAAATATGCAGGCATCATCCTGAACGATACGTATACCCCGACCGGCCAAGAGTTCCAGCAGTACTGGTT
CCTCCGCGATGGCGAGACCGGTTTCCATATGTTCAGTCGATTGGCGTACTACAACGAGACCACCCCGTTC
CTGCGCAATCTACAAGAGCTCCGCACGCTCTTTCGCCCGAATACGGATCTATGGACACATCTCACCTCGA
GTGACCTGCAGACTGCGCCCTTGCCCAGCGACGAGGCTATTGCGGAGCAGATCGTTGTCCAGGACGCGAC
CTGGAGGCTTAATAACACGCCGGACGATGCATACTACCAGCAGTTTTCAGAGTACTTTACCAAGTACACC
TTCTCGAACCACTGGCGAGACAATGATGTCCACGGACTCTACGCGGACGGGTCTACCTCGGATGGGACTA
CATACGGCGCATGGCTGGTGATGAATACAAAGGATACCTACTACGGAGGCCCGCTGCACTCTGACCTCAC
CGTCGACGGTATAATCTACAACTACATCGTTTCCAACCACCACGGCGAAGGCACTCCGAACATAACCAAC
GGCTTTGACCGCACCTTCGGACCGCAGTTCTACCTCTTCAACGGCGGAGGATCCTCCTCACTAGAGGAGC
TCAGAGACGAGGCTCGCTCTCTAGCGAGCCCAAGCTGGAACGCCGACTTCTACGACTCGATCGCCAAACA
CGTCATTGGTTACGTCCCTTCGTCGCAGCGCGGCAGCGTAAAAGGCACGATCAAGCTGCCCAAGAACGCG
AAAAGTCCCATCGCCGTCCTCACCGTCGACGGCCACTACTTCCAGGATAACTCTGCCGTTCCCTCGTCCC
ACCAATACTGGGCCGACATCGACAAGAATGGCCGCTTCAGCATCGACCGCGTCGTTGCCGGCAAATACCG
ACTAACCGTCTATGCAGACGGCATTTTCGGCGACTTCACACGCGACGGGATCGTTGTCAAAGCACGCAAA
TCAACATCCATCAAGGAGACATGGAAGCCCGAATCTGCTGGCACAGAGATCTGGCGTCTCGGTACCCCCG
ACAAATCCTCCGGCGAGTTCCGCCACGGCGCAGCGCGCGATCCTACCCATCCCCGCCACCCGCCAGAGTA
CCTGATCTACTGGGGTGCCTACGACTGGCAATCTGACTTCCCCGGCGGGATTGACTATATGATCGGTGAG
AGCGATCCAGCAACAGACTTCAATACAGTCCACTGGGCTGTCTTCGGACCCACGCCCGACAACCCCGTAG
CGGAATCGAACACCACCCACGACTGGAGAATCCGATTTGATCTAAGCGCGAAACAGCTACACGCACGTAA
GACGGCCACACTAACGATCCAGCTTGCGGGTGCAAAGGCTGCGAGCGGAAACACGGACGTGTATAACGCG
TCCGAGCCGTACGCGAATCTCCCGCTGCGGAGCTACATCAATGAGCAAGAGGAGCCTTTGACTATGGTTA
TTGGCTATGATCAATCGAGTAGCTGTATTGTGCGGTCGGCAGTTAGTTGCTACCAGGTGCGTGAGAAATG
GGAGTTCCCAGCTAGTTGGTTAAAGGAGGGAAGTAATTTACTGAGGCTGAGCTTGCCGACTAATGGGACG
AATTACGAGAGTGCGGTGTTGCCGACGAGCGTGTACGTGCAGTATGATGCTTTGAGATTGGAGTTGAATG
GACGTCCTTACCCAGCTTTCTTGTACAAAGTTGGCATTATAAGAAAGCATTGCTTATCAATTTGTTGCAA
CGAACAGGTCACTATCAGTCAAAATAAAATCATTATTTGCCATCCAGCTGCAGCTCTGGCCCGTGTCTCA
AAATCTCTGATGTTACATTGCACAAGATAAAAATATATCATCATGAACAATAAAACTGTCTGCTTACATA
AACAGTAATACAAGGGGTGTTATGAGCCATATTCAACGGGAAACGTCGAGGCCGCGATTAAATTCCAACA
TGGATGCTGATTTATATGGGTATAAATGGGCTCGCGATAATGTCGGGCAATCAGGTGCGACAATCTATCG
CTTGTATGGGAAGCCCGATGCGCCAGAGTTGTTTCTGAAACATGGCAAAGGTAGCGTTGCCAATGATGTT
ACAGATGAGATGGTCAGACTAAACTGGCTGACGGAATTTATGCCTCTTCCGACCATCAAGCATTTTATCC
GTACTCCTGATGATGCATGGTTACTCACCACTGCGATCCCCGGAAAAACAGCATTCCAGGTATTAGAAGA
ATATCCTGATTCAGGTGAAAATATTGTTGATGCGCTGGCAGTGTTCCTGCGCCGGTTGCATTCGATTCCT
GTTTGTAATTGTCCTTTTAACAGCGATCGCGTATTTCGTCTCGCTCAGGCGCAATCACGAATGAATAACG
GTTTGGTTGATGCGAGTGATTTTGATGACGAGCGTAATGGCTGGCCTGTTGAACAAGTCTGGAAAGAAAT
GCATAAACTTTTGCCATTCTCACCGGATTCAGTCGTCACTCATGGTGATTTCTCACTTGATAACCTTATT
TTTGACGAGGGGAAATTAGGCCGGGAAGCCGATCTCGGCTTGAACGAATTGTTAGGTGGCGGTACTTGGG
TCGATATCAAAGTGCATCACTTCTTCCCGTATGCCCAACTTTGTATAGAGAGCCACTGCGGGATCGTCAC
CGTAATCTGCTTGCACGTAGATCACATAAGCACCAAGCGCGTTGGCCTCATGCTTGAGGAGATTGATGAG
CGCGGTGGCAATGCCCTGCCTCCGGTGCTCGCCGGAGACTGCGAGATCATAGATATAGATCTCACTACGC
GGCTGCTCAAACTTGGGCAGAACGTAAGCCGCGAGAGCGCCAACAACCGCTTCTTGGTCGAAGGCAGCAA
GCGCGATGAATGTCTTACTACGGAGCAAGTTCCCGAGGTAATCGGAGTCCGGCTGATGTTGGGAGTAGGT
GGCTACGTCTCCGAACTCACGACCGAAAAGATCAAGAGCAGCCCGCATGGATTTGACTTGGTCAGGGCCG
AGCCTACATGTGCGAATGATGCCCATACTTGAGCCACCTAACTTTGTTTTAGGGCGACTGCCCTGCTGCG
TAACATCGTTGCTGCTGCGTAACATCGTTGCTGCTCCATAACATCAAACATCGACCCACGGCGTAACGCG
CTTGCTGCTTGGATGCCCGAGGCATAGACTGTACAAAAAAACAGTCATAACAAGCCATGAAAACCGCCAC
TGCGCCGTTACCACCGCTGCGTTCGGTCAAGGTTCTGGACCAGTTGCGTGAGCGCATACGCTACTTGCAT
TACAGTTTACGAACCGAACAGGCTTATGTCAACTGGGTTCGTGCCTTCATCCGTTTCCACGGTGTGCGTC
ACCCGGCAACCTTGGGCAGCAGCGAAGTCGAGGCATTTCTGTCCTGGCTGGCGAACGAGCGCAAGGTTTC
GGTCTCCACGCATCGTCAGGCATTGGCGGCCTTGCTGTTCTTCTACGGCAAGGTGCTGTGCACGGATCTG
CCCTGGCTTCAGGAGATCGGAAGACCTCGGCCGTCGCGGCGCTTGCCGGTGGTGCTGACCCCGGATGAAG
TGGTTCGCATCCTCGGTTTTCTGGAAGGCGAGCATCGTTTGTTCGCCCAGGACTCTAGCTATAGTTCTAG
TGGTTGGCTACTAATAGGTTGTATTGATGTTGGACGAGTCGGAATCGCAGACCGATACCAGGATCTTGCC
ATCCTATGGAACTGCCTCGGTGAGTTTTCTCCTTCATTACAGAAACGGCTTTTTCAAAAATATGGTATTG
ATAATCCTGATATGAATAAATTGCAGTTTCATTTGATGCTCGATGAGTTTTTCTAATCAGAATTGGTTAA
TTGGTTGTAACACTGGCAGAGCATTACGCTGACTTGACGGGACGGCGCAAGCTCATGACCAAAATCCCTT
AACGTGAGTTTTCGTTCCACTGAGCGTCAGACCCCGTAGAAAAGATCAAAGGATCTTCTTGAGATCCTTT
TTTTCTGCGCGTAATCTGCTGCTTGCAAACAAAAAAACCACCGCTACCAGCGGTGGTTTGTTTGCCGGAT
CAAGAGCTACCAACTCTTTTTCCGAAGGTAACTGGCTTCAGCAGAGCGCAGATACCAAATACTGTTCTTC
TAGTGTAGCCGTAGTTAGGCCACCACTTCAAGAACTCTGTAGCACCGCCTACATACCTCGCTCTGCTAAT
CCTGTTACCAGTGGCTGCTGCCAGTGGCGATAAGTCGTGTCTTACCGGGTTGGACTCAAGACGATAGTTA
CCGGATAAGGCGCAGCGGTCGGGCTGAACGGGGGGTTCGTGCACACAGCCCAGCTTGGAGCGAACGACCT
ACACCGAACTGAGATACCTACAGCGTGAGCTATGAGAAAGCGCCACGCTTCCCGAAGGGAGAAAGGCGGA
CAGGTATCCGGTAAGCGGCAGGGTCGGAACAGGAGAGCGCACGAGGGAGCTTCCAGGGGGAAACGCCTGG
TATCTTTATAGTCCTGTCGGGTTTCGCCACCTCTGACTTGAGCGTCGATTTTTGTGATGCTCGTCAGGGG
GGCGGAGCCTATGGAAAAACGCCAGCAACGCGGCCTTTTTACGGTTCCTGGCCTTTTGCTCACATGTT
